Addgene plasmid #84589: pCIneoRL-TOB1 3'UTR
Purpose: Renilla luciferase reporter containing TOB1 3' UTR
Depositing lab: Yanan Yang. Depositing organization: Mayo Foundation for Medical Education and Research (Inactive/For Deposit Only). Publication: A genetic cell context-dependent role for ZEB1 in lung cancer. Zhang T, Guo L, Creighton CJ, Lu Q, Gibbons DL, Yi ES, Deng B, Molina JR, Sun Z, Yang P, Yang Y. Nat Commun. 2016 Jul 26;7:12231. doi: 10.1038/ncomms12231. PubMed 27456471.
Backbone
  Vector backbone: pCIneoRL
  Backbone size w/o insert (bp): 6380
  Vector type: Luciferase
Growth in bacteria
  Bacterial resistance: Ampicillin, 100 μg/mL
  Growth temperature: 37°C
  Growth strain: DH5alpha
  Copy number: High Copy
Gene/Insert
  Gene/Insert name: TOB1 3'UTR
  Species: H. sapiens (human)
  Insert size (bp): 756
  Entrez Gene: UTS2R (a.k.a. GPR14, UR-2-R, UTR, UTR2)
  Promoter: CMV
  Tag / fusion protein: Renilla Luciferase (N terminal on backbone)
  Cloning method: Restriction Enzyme; 5′ cloning site Xba1 (not destroyed); 3′ cloning site Not1 (not destroyed)
  Sequencing primers: 5′ RenLuc3F; 3′ EBV-rev
Terms and licenses: Academic/Nonprofit Terms; Industry Terms: Not Available to Industry
How to cite: pCIneoRL-TOB1 3'UTR was a gift from Yanan Yang (Addgene plasmid # 84589 ; http://n2t.net/addgene:84589 ; RRID:Addgene_84589)
