[The description below was written by a language model from this plasmid's Addgene catalogue record.]
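Description:
pCIneoRL-TOB1 3'UTR is a mammalian luciferase reporter plasmid built on the pCIneoRL backbone (about 6.4 kb without the insert), a vector that carries a Renilla luciferase coding sequence under the control of the CMV promoter. It is maintained in E. coli as a high-copy plasmid under ampicillin selection. The record does not include a feature table, so the bacterial origin, polyadenylation signal and any mammalian selection marker are not explicitly documented, although the backbone name suggests a neomycin-resistance cassette.

The insert is a 756 bp fragment of the human TOB1 3' untranslated region, cloned by restriction digestion between XbaI and NotI sites, both of which are retained. It lies downstream of the Renilla luciferase open reading frame. Although the catalogue lists luciferase as an N-terminal "tag", the arrangement is really a transcriptional one: the CMV promoter drives an mRNA encoding Renilla luciferase followed by the TOB1 3'UTR. Elements in that UTR that affect mRNA stability or translation, such as microRNA binding sites or sites for RNA-binding proteins, therefore change the luciferase signal. The Entrez Gene link in the record points to UTS2R, which does not match the named insert. This looks like an annotation mismatch, probably triggered by the "UTR" alias, and not a true description of the contents.

Reporters of this type are typically transfected into cultured mammalian cells to test post-transcriptional regulation of the gene supplying the UTR, usually alongside a second luciferase for normalisation. The associated publication concerns the role of ZEB1 in lung cancer, but the record does not state which regulator of TOB1 was being examined.
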