>Addgene plasmid #84589 | pCIneoRL-TOB1 3'UTR | addgene partial sequence | sequence record 164946 | RenLuc3F 5'-GTACATCAAGAGCTTCGTGG-3'
ATTCTAACCAGCAATTCCAGCCTGTTATGGCTAACTAAAAAAAAGAAAATGTATCGTACAAGTTAAAATG
CACGGGCCCAAGGGGGATTTTTTTTTTCACCTCCTTGAGAATTTTTTTTTTTTAAGCTTATAGTAAGGAT
ACATTCAAGCTTGGTTAAAAAAATAATAATAAAACATGCATCATTTTTCATTTGCCAACCAAGCACAAAG
TTATTTTATACTGACTGTATATTTTAAAGTATACTCTCAGATATGGCCTCTTACAGTATTTAAGATATAG
CAAGGACATGGCTGATTTTTTTTTATAAAAATTGGCACTAATAAGTGGGTTTATTGGTCTTTTCTAATTG
TATAATTTAATTTAGTACAAAGTTTGTAAAATATCAGAGGATATATATATATTGTTTCTACGACATGGTA
TTGCATTTATATCTTTTTACTACAGTGATCTGTGACAGCAGCAGCTTCATGTTGTATTTTTTTTACTGAA
ATTGTAAAATATCCATCTTAAAGACATCAACTATTCTAAAAATTGTGTACAGGATATTCCTTTAGTGGTG
GAATTAAAATGTACGAATACTTGCTTTTTCAAAAAAATGTATTTTCTGTTAAAAGTTTAAAGATTTTTGC
TATATATTATGGAAGAAAAATGTAATCGTAAATATTAATTTTGTACCTATATTGTGCAATACTTGAAAAA
AACGGTATAAAAGTATTTTGAGTCAGTGTCTTACATGTTAAGAGGGACTGAAATAGTTGCGGCCGCTTCC
CTTTAGTGAGGGTTAATGCTTCGAGCAGACATGATAAGATACATTGATGAGTTTGGACAAACCACAACTA
GAATGCAGTGAAAAA
