>Addgene plasmid #84589 | pCIneoRL-TOB1 3'UTR | addgene partial sequence | sequence record 164947 | EBV-rev 5'-GTGGTTTGTCCAAACTCATC-3'
ACCCTCACTAAAGGGAAGCGGCCGCAACTATTTCAGTCCCTCTTAACATGTAAGACACTGACTCAAAATA
CTTTTATACCGTTTTTTTCAAGTATTGCACAATATAGGTACAAAATTAATATTTACGATTACATTTTTCT
TCCATAATATATAGCAAAAATCTTTAAACTTTTAACAGAAAATACATTTTTTTGAAAAAGCAAGTATTCG
TACATTTTAATTCCACCACTAAAGGAATATCCTGTACACAATTTTTAGAATAGTTGATGTCTTTAAGATG
GATATTTTACAATTTCAGTAAAAAAAATACAACATGAAGCTGCTGCTGTCACAGATCACTGTAGTAAAAA
GATATAAATGCAATACCATGTCGTAGAAACAATATATATATATCCTCTGATATTTTACAAACTTTGTACT
AAATTAAATTATACAATTAGAAAAGACCAATAAACCCACTTATTAGTGCCAATTTTTATAAAAAAAAATC
AGCCATGTCCTTGCTATATCTTAAATACTGTAAGAGGCCATATCTGAGAGTATACTTTAAAATATACAGT
CAGTATAAAATAACTTTGTGCTTGGTTGGCAAATGAAAAATGATGCATGTTTTATTATTATTTTTTTAAC
CAAGCTTGAATGTATCCTTACTATAAGCTTAAAAAAAAAAAATTCTCAAGGAGGTGAAAAAAAAAATCCC
CCTTGGGCCCGTGCATTTTAACTTGTACGATACATTTTCTTTTTTTTAGTTAGCCATAACAGGCTGGAAT
TGCTGGTTAGAATCTAGAATTACTGCTCGTTCTTCAGCACGCGCTCCACGAAGCTCTTGATGTACTTACC
CATTTCATCTGGAGCGTCCTCCTGGCTGA
